Addgene plasmid #91129: pDIRECT_21B
Purpose: Direct Cloning, Type: T-DNA, Engineering Reagent: 35S:AtCas9_dead + AtU6:gRNA, Plant Selection: 2x35S:hpt II
Depositing lab: Daniel Voytas. Depositing organization: University of Minnesota. Publication: A multi-purpose toolkit to enable advanced genome engineering in plants. Cermak T, Curtin SJ, Gil-Humanes J, Cegan R, Kono TJY, Konecna E, Belanto JJ, Starker CG, Mathre JW, Greenstein RL, Voytas DF. Plant Cell. 2017 May 18. pii: tpc.00922.2016. doi: 10.1105/tpc.16.00922. PubMed 28522548.
Backbone
  Vector backbone: pTRANS_210
  Vector type: Plant Expression, CRISPR
  Selectable markers: Hygromycin
Growth in bacteria
  Bacterial resistance: Kanamycin, 50 μg/mL
  Growth temperature: 37°C
  Growth strain: DH5alpha
  Copy number: High Copy
Gene/Insert
  Gene/Insert name: Engineering Reagent: 35S:AtCas9_dead + AtU6:gRNA
  Species: Synthetic
  Mutation: D10A, H840A
  Cloning method: Restriction Enzyme; 5′ cloning site unknown (unknown if destroyed); 3′ cloning site unknown (unknown if destroyed)
  Sequencing primers: 5′ unknown
Terms and licenses: Academic/Nonprofit Terms; Industry Terms: Not Available to Industry
How to cite: pDIRECT_21B was a gift from Daniel Voytas (Addgene plasmid # 91129 ; http://n2t.net/addgene:91129 ; RRID:Addgene_91129)
