[The description below was written by a language model from this plasmid's Addgene catalogue record and pLannotate feature annotations shown in this document.]
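Description:
pDIRECT_21B is a binary T-DNA vector for plant expression and CRISPR applications, built on the pTRANS_210 backbone and belonging to a modular plant genome-engineering toolkit. Its "direct cloning" designation indicates that guide sequences are inserted straight into the finished T-DNA vector, with no need to assemble separate modules first. Outside the T-DNA borders, the roughly 15.2 kb plasmid has a high-copy ColE1/pMB1-type origin with a pBR322 bom site for propagation in E. coli. It also has the pVS1 oriV, RepA and StaA functions, which support stable replication in Agrobacterium. An aphA-3 kanamycin resistance gene provides bacterial selection.

Two functional units lie between the nopaline-type left and right border repeats. Next to the left border, an enhanced (duplicated-enhancer) CaMV 35S promoter drives hygromycin phosphotransferase, terminated by the CaMV poly(A) signal, so that transformed plant tissue can be selected on hygromycin. The engineering reagent is a CaMV 35S promoter driving a Streptococcus pyogenes Cas9 coding sequence, described in the record as an Arabidopsis-type ("At") version, followed by the Arabidopsis HSP18.2 terminator. This Cas9 carries the D10A and H840A mutations, which inactivate both nuclease domains to give catalytically dead Cas9 that binds DNA without cutting it. The catalogue lists an AtU6 promoter for guide RNA expression. The automated annotation does not mark that promoter, but it does show an S. pyogenes gRNA scaffold preceded by a lac promoter/lacZα fragment. That fragment probably serves as a replaceable screening stuffer at the guide cloning site, although the record does not say so. The construct is suited to Agrobacterium-mediated delivery of dCas9 and a user-defined guide for programmable DNA targeting in plants.
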