Features (pLannotate 1.2.2; 30 found; start..end, strand, type, name):
    291..1085    -  CDS            KanR: aminoglycoside phosphotransferase; aphA-3; confers resistance to kanamycin
   1510..1534    +  misc_feature   LB T-DNA repeat: left border repeat from nopaline C58 T-DNA
   1612..1786    -  polyA_signal   CaMV poly(A) signal: cauliflower mosaic virus polyadenylation signal
   1827..2852    -  CDS            HygR: hygromycin B phosphotransferase confers resistance to hygromycin
   2919..3595    -  promoter       CaMV 35S promoter (enhanced): cauliflower mosaic virus 35S promoter with a duplicated enhancer region
   3685..3773    +  CDS            lacI (fragment): lac repressor; lacI; The lac repressor binds to the lac operator to inhibit transcription in E. coli. This inhibition can be relieved by adding lactose or isopropyl-β-D-thiogalactopyranoside (IPTG).
   3786..3807    +  protein_bind   CAP binding site: CAP binding activates transcription in the presence of cAMP. E. coli catabolite activator protein
   3822..3852    +  promoter       lac promoter: promoter for the E. coli lac operon
   3856..3878    +  protein_bind   lac operator (fragment): The lac repressor binds to the lac operator to inhibit transcription in E. coli. This inhibition can be relieved by adding lactose or isopropyl-β-D-thiogalactopyranoside (IPTG). lac repressor encoded by lacI
   3909..3934    +  misc_feature   MCS (fragment): pUC18/19 multiple cloning site
   4430..4771    +  promoter       CaMV 35S promoter: strong constitutive promoter from cauliflower mosaic virus
   4809..8912    +  CDS            cas9: CAS9_STRP1 - Also known as csn1 From Streptococcus pyogenes serotype M1.
   8956..9204    +  terminator     HSP terminator: efficient transcription terminator from the Arabidopsis thaliana heat shock protein 18.2 gene (Nagaya et al., 2010)
   9704..9859    -  CDS            lacZα (fragment): LacZα fragment of β-galactosidase; lacZ fragment
   9867..9885    +  promoter       T7 promoter: promoter for bacteriophage T7 RNA polymerase
   9894..9917    -  misc_feature   MCS (fragment): pBluescript multiple cloning site
   9933..9951    -  promoter       T3 promoter: promoter for bacteriophage T3 RNA polymerase
   9994..10016   -  protein_bind   lac operator (fragment): The lac repressor binds to the lac operator to inhibit transcription in E. coli. This inhibition can be relieved by adding lactose or isopropyl-β-D-thiogalactopyranoside (IPTG). lac repressor encoded by lacI
  10020..10050   -  promoter       lac promoter: promoter for the E. coli lac operon
  10065..10086   -  protein_bind   CAP binding site: CAP binding activates transcription in the presence of cAMP. E. coli catabolite activator protein
  10125..10200   +  misc_RNA       gRNA scaffold: guide RNA scaffold for the Streptococcus pyogenes CRISPR/Cas9 system
  10216..10370   +  CDS            lacZα (fragment): LacZα fragment of β-galactosidase; lacZ fragment
  10436..10460   +  misc_feature   RB T-DNA repeat: right border repeat from nopaline C58 T-DNA
  10800..11201   +  CDS            Y4CG_SINFN (fragment): Protein inferred from homology: Swiss-Prot protein existence level 3. From Sinorhizobium fredii (strain NBRC 101917 / NGR234).
  11761..12390   +  CDS            pVS1 StaA: stability protein from the Pseudomonas plasmid pVS1 (Heeb et al., 2000)
  12819..13892   +  CDS            pVS1 RepA: replication protein from the Pseudomonas plasmid pVS1 (Heeb et al., 2000)
  13958..14152   +  rep_origin     pVS1 oriV: origin of replication for the Pseudomonas plasmid pVS1 (Heeb et al., 2000)
  14355..14394   +  CDS            rop (fragment): Rop protein, which maintains plasmids at low copy number; rop
  14496..14636   +  misc_feature   bom: basis of mobility region from pBR322
  14822..204     -  rep_origin     ori (across the origin): high-copy-number ColE1/pMB1/pBR322/pUC origin of replication
>Addgene plasmid #91129 | pDIRECT_21B | addgene full sequence | sequence record 182252 | Addgene NGS Result
GTAGGCGGTGCTACAGAGTTCTTGAAGTGGTGGCCTAACTACGGCTACACTAGAAGGACAGTATTTGGTA
TCTGCGCTCTGCTGAAGCCAGTTACCTTCGGAAAAAGAGTTGGTAGCTCTTGATCCGGCAAACAAACCAC
CGCTGGTAGCGGTGGTTTTTTTGTTTGCAAGCAGCAGATTACGCGCAGAAAAAAAGGATCTCAAGAAGAT
CCTTTGATCTTTTCTACGGGGTCTGACGCTCAGTGGAACGAAAACTCACGTTAAGGGATTTTGGTCATGC
ATTCTAGGTACTAAAACAATTCATCCAGTAAAATATAATATTTTATTTTCTCCCAATCAGGCTTGATCCC
CAGTAAGTCAAAAAATAGCTCGACATACTGTTCTTCCCCGATATCCTCCCTGATCGACCGGACGCAGAAG
GCAATGTCATACCACTTGTCCGCCCTGCCGCTTCTCCCAAGATCAATAAAGCCACTTACTTTGCCATCTT
TCACAAAGATGTTGCTGTCTCCCAGGTCGCCGTGGGAAAAGACAAGTTCCTCTTCGGGCTTTTCCGTCTT
TAAAAAATCATACAGCTCGCGCGGATCTTTAAATGGAGTGTCTTCTTCCCAGTTTTCGCAATCCACATCG
GCCAGATCGTTATTCAGTAAGTAATCCAATTCGGCTAAGCGGCTGTCTAAGCTATTCGTATAGGGACAAT
CCGATATGTCGATGGAGTGAAAGAGCCTGATGCACTCCGCATACAGCTCGATAATCTTTTCAGGGCTTTG
TTCATCTTCATACTCTTCCGAGCAAAGGACGCCATCGGCCTCACTCATGAGCAGATTGCTCCAGCCATCA
TGCCGTTCAAAGTGCAGGACCTTTGGAACAGGCAGCTTTCCTTCCAGCCATAGCATCATGTCCTTTTCCC
GTTCCACATCATAGGTGGTCCCTTTATACCGGCTGTCCGTCATTTTTAAATATAGGTTTTCATTTTCTCC
CACCAGCTTATATACCTTAGCAGGAGACATTCCTTCCGTATCTTTTACGCAGCGGTATTTTTCGATCAGT
TTTTTCAATTCCGGTGATATTCTCATTTTAGCCATTTATTATTTCCTTCCTCTTTTCTACAGTATTTAAA
GATACCCCAAGAAGCTAATTATAACAAGACGAACTCCAATTCACTGTTCCTTGCATTCTAAAACCTTAAA
TACCAGAAAACAGCTTTTTCAAAGTTGTTTTCAAAGTTGGCGTATAACATAGTATCGACGGAGCCGATTT
TGAAACCGCGGTGATCACAGGCAGCAACGCTCTGTCATCGTTACAATCAACATGCTACCCTCCGCGAGAT
CATCCGTGTTTCAAACCCGGCAGCTTAGTTGCCGTTCTTCCGAATAGCATCGGTAACATGAGCAAAGTCT
GCCGCCTTACAACGGCTCTCCCGCTGACGCCGTCCCGGACTGATGGGCTGCCTGTATCGAGTGGTGATTT
TGTGCCGAGCTGCCGGTCGGGGAGCTGTTGGCTGGCTGGTGGCAGGATATATTGTGGTGTAAACAAATTG
ACGCTTAGACAACTTAATAACACATTGCGGACGTTTTTAATGTACTGAATTAACGCCGAATTAATTCGGG
GGATCTGGATTTTAGTACTGGATTTTGGTTTTAGGAATTAGAAATTTTATTGATAGAAGTATTTTACAAA
TACAAATACATACTAAGGGTTTCTTATATGCTCAACACATGAGCGAAACCCTATAGGAACCCTAATTCCC
TTATCTGGGAACTACTCACACATTATTATGGAGAAACTCGAGCTTGTCGATCGACAGATCCCGGTCGGCA
TCTACTCTATTTCTTTGCCCTCGGACGAGTGCTGGGGCGTCGGTTTCCACTATCGGCGAGTACTTCTACA
CAGCCATCGGTCCAGACGGCCGCGCTTCTGCGGGCGATTTGTGTACGCCCGACAGTCCCGGCTCCGGATC
GGACGATTGCGTCGCATCGACCCTGCGCCCAAGCTGCATCATCGAAATTGCCGTCAACCAAGCTCTGATA
GAGTTGGTCAAGACCAATGCGGAGCATATACGCCCGGAGTCGTGGCGATCCTGCAAGCTCCGGATGCCTC
CGCTCGAAGTAGCGCGTCTGCTGCTCCATACAAGCCAACCACGGCCTCCAGAAGAAGATGTTGGCGACCT
CGTATTGGGAATCCCCGAACATCGCCTCGCTCCAGTCAATGACCGCTGTTATGCGGCCATTGTCCGTCAG
GACATTGTTGGAGCCGAAATCCGCGTGCACGAGGTGCCGGACTTCGGGGCAGTCCTCGGCCCAAAGCATC
AGCTCATCGAGAGCCTGCGCGACGGACGCACTGACGGTGTCGTCCATCACAGTTTGCCAGTGATACACAT
GGGGATCAGCAATCGCGCATATGAAATCACGCCATGTAGTGTATTGACCGATTCCTTGCGGTCCGAATGG
GCCGAACCCGCTCGTCTGGCTAAGATCGGCCGCAGCGATCGCATCCATAGCCTCCGCGACCGGTTGTAGA
ACAGCGGGCAGTTCGGTTTCAGGCAGGTCTTGCAACGTGACACCCTGTGAACGGCGGGAGATGCAATAGG
TCAGGCTCTCGCTAAACTCCCCAATGTCAAGCACTTCCGGAATCGGGAGCGCGGCCGATGCAAAGTGCCG
ATAAACATAACGATCTTTGTAGAAACCATCGGCGCAGCTATTTACCCGCAGGACATATCCACGCCCTCCT
ACATCGAAGCTGAAAGCACGAGATTCTTCGCCCTCCGAGAGCTGCATCAGGTCGGAGACGCTGTCGAACT
TTTCGATCAGAAACTTCTCGACAGACGTCGCGGTGAGTTCAGGCTTTTTCATATCTCATTGCCCCCCGGA
TCTGCGAAAGCTCGAGAGAGATAGATTTGTAGAGAGAGACTGGTGATTTCAGCGTGTCCTCTCCAAATGA
AATGAACTTCCTTATATAGAGGAAGGGTCTTGCGAAGGATAGTGGGATTGTGCGTCATCCCTTACGTCAG
TGGAGATATCACATCAATCCACTTGCTTTGAAGACGTGGTTGGAACGTCTTCTTTTTCCACGATGCTCCT
CGTGGGTGGGGGTCCATCTTTGGGACCACTGTCGGCAGAGGCATCTTGAACGATAGCCTTTCCTTTATCG
CAATGATGGCATTTGTAGGTGCCACCTTCCTTTTCTACTGTCCTTTTGATGAAGTGACAGATAGCTGGGC
AATGGAATCCGAGGAGGTTTCCCGATATTACCCTTTGTTGAAAAGTCTCAATAGCCCTTTGGTCTTCTGA
GACTGTATCTTTGATATTCTTGGAGTAGACGAGAGTGTCGTGCTCCACCATGTTCACATCAATCCACTTG
CTTTGAAGACGTGGTTGGAACGTCTTCTTTTTCCACGATGCTCCTCGTGGGTGGGGGTCCATCTTTGGGA
CCACTGTCGGCAGAGGCATCTTGAACGATAGCCTTTCCTTTATCGCAATGATGGCATTTGTAGGTGCCAC
CTTCCTTTTCTACTGTCCTTTTGATGAAGTGACAGATAGCTGGGCAATGGAATCCGAGGAGGTTTCCCGA
TATTACCCTTTGTTGAAAAGTCTCAATAGCCCTTTGGTCTTCTGAGACTGTATCTTTGATATTCTTGGAG
TAGACGAGAGTGTCGTGCTCCACCATGTTGGCAAGCTGCTCTAGCCAATACGCAAACCGCCTCTCCCCGC
GCGTTGGCCGATTCATTAATGCAGCTGGCACGACAGGTTTCCCGACTGGAAAGCGGGCAGTGAGCGCAAC
GCAATTAATGTGAGTTAGCTCACTCATTAGGCACCCCAGGCTTTACACTTTATGCTTCCGGCTCGTATGT
TGTGTGGAATTGTGAGCGGATAACAATTTCACACAGGAAACAGCTATGACATGATTACGAATTCGAGCTC
GGTACCCGGGGATCGGCGCGCCAGATTTGCCTTTTCAATTTCAGAAAGAATGCTAACCCACAGATGGTTA
GAGAGGCTTACGCAGCAGGTATCATCAAGACGATCTACCCGAGCAATAATCTCCAGGAAATCAAATACCT
TCCCAAGAAGGTTAAAGATGCAGTCAAAAGATTCAGGACTAACTGCATCAAGAACACAGAGAAAGATATA
TTTCTCAAGATCAGAAGTACTATTCCAGTATGGACGATTCAAGGCTTGCTTCACAAACCAAGGCAAGTAA
TAGAGATTGGAGTCTCTAAAAAGGTAGTTCCCACTGAATCAAAGGCCATGGAGTCAAAGATTCAAATAGA
GGACCTAACAGAACTCGCCGTAAAGACTGGCGAACAGTTCATACAGAGTCTCTTACGACTCAATGACAAG
AAGAAAATCTTCGTCAACATGGTGGAGCACGACACACTTGTCTACTCCAAAAATATCAAAGATACAGTCT
CAGAAGACCAAAGGGCAATTGAGACTTTTCAACAAAGGGTAATATCCGGAAACCTCCTCGGATTCCATTG
CCCAGCTATCTGTCACTTTATTGTGAAGATAGTGGAAAAGGAAGGTGGCTCCTACAAATGCCATCATTGC
GATAAAGGAAAGGCCATCGTTGAAGATGCCTCTGCCGACAGTGGTCCCAAAGATGGACCCCCACCCACGA
GGAGCATCGTGGAAAAAGAAGACGTTCCAACCACGTCTTCAAAGCAAGTGGATTGATGTGATATCTCCAC
TGACGTAAGGGATGACGCACAATCCCACTATCCTTCGCAAGACCCTTCCTCTATATAAGGAAGTTCATTT
CATTTGGAGAGAACACGGGGGACTCCTGCAGGTAGATCGCTCGTCGACATGGATAAGAAGTACTCTATCG
GACTCGCTATCGGAACTAACTCTGTGGGATGGGCTGTGATCACCGATGAGTACAAGGTGCCATCTAAGAA
GTTCAAGGTTCTCGGAAACACCGATAGGCACTCTATCAAGAAAAACCTTATCGGTGCTCTCCTCTTCGAT
TCTGGTGAAACTGCTGAGGCTACCAGACTCAAGAGAACCGCTAGAAGAAGGTACACCAGAAGAAAGAACA
GGATCTGCTACCTCCAAGAGATCTTCTCTAACGAGATGGCTAAAGTGGATGATTCATTCTTCCACAGGCT
CGAAGAGTCATTCCTCGTGGAAGAAGATAAGAAGCACGAGAGGCACCCTATCTTCGGAAACATCGTTGAT
GAGGTGGCATACCACGAGAAGTACCCTACTATCTACCACCTCAGAAAGAAGCTCGTTGATTCTACTGATA
AGGCTGATCTCAGGCTCATCTACCTCGCTCTCGCTCACATGATCAAGTTCAGAGGACACTTCCTCATCGA
GGGTGATCTCAACCCTGATAACTCTGATGTGGATAAGTTGTTCATCCAGCTCGTGCAGACCTACAACCAG
CTTTTCGAAGAGAACCCTATCAACGCTTCAGGTGTGGATGCTAAGGCTATCCTCTCTGCTAGGCTCTCTA
AGTCAAGAAGGCTTGAGAACCTCATTGCTCAGCTCCCTGGTGAGAAGAAGAACGGACTTTTCGGAAACTT
GATCGCTCTCTCTCTCGGACTCACCCCTAACTTCAAGTCTAACTTCGATCTCGCTGAGGATGCAAAGCTC
CAGCTCTCAAAGGATACCTACGATGATGATCTCGATAACCTCCTCGCTCAGATCGGAGATCAGTACGCTG
ATTTGTTCCTCGCTGCTAAGAACCTCTCTGATGCTATCCTCCTCAGTGATATCCTCAGAGTGAACACCGA
GATCACCAAGGCTCCACTCTCAGCTTCTATGATCAAGAGATACGATGAGCACCACCAGGATCTCACACTT
CTCAAGGCTCTTGTTAGACAGCAGCTCCCAGAGAAGTACAAAGAGATTTTCTTCGATCAGTCTAAGAACG
GATACGCTGGTTACATCGATGGTGGTGCATCTCAAGAAGAGTTCTACAAGTTCATCAAGCCTATCCTCGA
GAAGATGGATGGAACCGAGGAACTCCTCGTGAAGCTCAATAGAGAGGATCTTCTCAGAAAGCAGAGGACC
TTCGATAACGGATCTATCCCTCATCAGATCCACCTCGGAGAGTTGCACGCTATCCTTAGAAGGCAAGAGG
ATTTCTACCCATTCCTCAAGGATAACAGGGAAAAGATTGAGAAGATTCTCACCTTCAGAATCCCTTACTA
CGTGGGACCTCTCGCTAGAGGAAACTCAAGATTCGCTTGGATGACCAGAAAGTCTGAGGAAACCATCACC
CCTTGGAACTTCGAAGAGGTGGTGGATAAGGGTGCTAGTGCTCAGTCTTTCATCGAGAGGATGACCAACT
TCGATAAGAACCTTCCAAACGAGAAGGTGCTCCCTAAGCACTCTTTGCTCTACGAGTACTTCACCGTGTA
CAACGAGTTGACCAAGGTTAAGTACGTGACCGAGGGAATGAGGAAGCCTGCTTTTTTGTCAGGTGAGCAA
AAGAAGGCTATCGTTGATCTCTTGTTCAAGACCAACAGAAAGGTGACCGTGAAGCAGCTCAAAGAGGATT
ACTTCAAGAAAATCGAGTGCTTCGATTCAGTTGAGATTTCTGGTGTTGAGGATAGGTTCAACGCATCTCT
CGGAACCTACCACGATCTCCTCAAGATCATTAAGGATAAGGATTTCTTGGATAACGAGGAAAACGAGGAT
ATCTTGGAGGATATCGTTCTTACCCTCACCCTCTTTGAAGATAGAGAGATGATTGAAGAAAGGCTCAAGA
CCTACGCTCATCTCTTCGATGATAAGGTGATGAAGCAGTTGAAGAGAAGAAGATACACTGGTTGGGGAAG
GCTCTCAAGAAAGCTCATTAACGGAATCAGGGATAAGCAGTCTGGAAAGACAATCCTTGATTTCCTCAAG
TCTGATGGATTCGCTAACAGAAACTTCATGCAGCTCATCCACGATGATTCTCTCACCTTTAAAGAGGATA
TCCAGAAGGCTCAGGTTTCAGGACAGGGTGATAGTCTCCATGAGCATATCGCTAACCTCGCTGGATCTCC
TGCAATCAAGAAGGGAATCCTCCAGACTGTGAAGGTTGTGGATGAGTTGGTGAAGGTGATGGGAAGGCAT
AAGCCTGAGAACATCGTGATCGAAATGGCTAGAGAGAACCAGACCACTCAGAAGGGACAGAAGAACTCTA
GGGAAAGGATGAAGAGGATCGAGGAAGGTATCAAAGAGCTTGGATCTCAGATCCTCAAAGAGCACCCTGT
TGAGAACACTCAGCTCCAGAATGAGAAGCTCTACCTCTACTACCTCCAGAACGGAAGGGATATGTATGTG
GATCAAGAGTTGGATATCAACAGGCTCTCTGATTACGATGTTGATGCTATCGTGCCACAGTCATTCTTGA
AGGATGATTCTATCGATAACAAGGTGCTCACCAGGTCTGATAAGAACAGGGGTAAGAGTGATAACGTGCC
AAGTGAAGAGGTTGTGAAGAAAATGAAGAACTATTGGAGGCAGCTCCTCAACGCTAAGCTCATCACTCAG
AGAAAGTTCGATAACTTGACTAAGGCTGAGAGGGGAGGACTCTCTGAATTGGATAAGGCAGGATTCATCA
AGAGGCAGCTTGTGGAAACCAGGCAGATCACTAAGCACGTTGCACAGATCCTCGATTCTAGGATGAACAC
CAAGTACGATGAGAACGATAAGTTGATCAGGGAAGTGAAGGTTATCACCCTCAAGTCAAAGCTCGTGTCT
GATTTCAGAAAGGATTTCCAATTCTACAAGGTGAGGGAAATCAACAACTACCACCACGCTCACGATGCTT
ACCTTAACGCTGTTGTTGGAACCGCTCTCATCAAGAAGTATCCTAAGCTCGAGTCAGAGTTCGTGTACGG
TGATTACAAGGTGTACGATGTGAGGAAGATGATCGCTAAGTCTGAGCAAGAGATCGGAAAGGCTACCGCT
AAGTATTTCTTCTACTCTAACATCATGAATTTCTTCAAGACCGAGATTACCCTCGCTAACGGTGAGATCA
GAAAGAGGCCACTCATCGAGACAAACGGTGAAACAGGTGAGATCGTGTGGGATAAGGGAAGGGATTTCGC
TACCGTTAGAAAGGTGCTCTCTATGCCACAGGTGAACATCGTTAAGAAAACCGAGGTGCAGACCGGTGGA
TTCTCTAAAGAGTCTATCCTCCCTAAGAGGAACTCTGATAAGCTCATTGCTAGGAAGAAGGATTGGGACC
CTAAGAAATACGGTGGTTTCGATTCTCCTACCGTGGCTTACTCTGTTCTCGTTGTGGCTAAGGTTGAGAA
GGGAAAGAGTAAGAAGCTCAAGTCTGTTAAGGAACTTCTCGGAATCACTATCATGGAAAGGTCATCTTTC
GAGAAGAACCCAATCGATTTCCTCGAGGCTAAGGGATACAAAGAGGTTAAGAAGGATCTCATCATCAAGC
TCCCAAAGTACTCACTCTTCGAACTCGAGAACGGTAGAAAGAGGATGCTCGCTTCTGCTGGTGAGCTTCA
AAAGGGAAACGAGCTTGCTCTCCCATCTAAGTACGTTAACTTTCTTTACCTCGCTTCTCACTACGAGAAG
TTGAAGGGATCTCCAGAAGATAACGAGCAGAAGCAACTTTTCGTTGAGCAGCACAAGCACTACTTGGATG
AGATCATCGAGCAGATCTCTGAGTTCTCTAAAAGGGTGATCCTCGCTGATGCAAACCTCGATAAGGTGTT
GTCTGCTTACAACAAGCACAGAGATAAGCCTATCAGGGAACAGGCAGAGAACATCATCCATCTCTTCACC
CTTACCAACCTCGGTGCTCCTGCTGCTTTCAAGTACTTCGATACAACCATCGATAGGAAGAGATACACCT
CTACCAAAGAAGTGCTCGATGCTACCCTCATCCATCAGTCTATCACTGGACTCTACGAGACTAGGATCGA
TCTCTCACAGCTCGGTGGTGATTCAAGGGCTGATCCTAAGAAGAAGAGGAAGGTTTGACTCGAGATATGA
AGATGAAGATGAAATATTTGGTGTGTCAAATAAAAAGCTTGTGTGCTTAAGTTTGTGTTTTTTTCTTGGC
TTGTTGTGTTATGAATTTGTGGCTTTTTCTAATATTAAATGAATGTAAGATCACATTATAATGAATAAAC
AAATGTTTCTATAATCCATTGTGAATGTTTTGTTGGATCTCTTCTGCAGCATATAACTACTGTATGTGCT
ATGGTATGGACTATGGAATATGATTAAAGATAAGGAGCTCCGGTGACGGACCCATGGCTTCGTTGAACAA
CGGAAACTCGACTTGCCTTCCGCACAATACATCATTTCTTCTTAGCTTTTTTTCTTCTTCTTCGTTCATA
CAGTTTTTTTTTGTTTATCAGCTTACATTTTCTTGAACCGTAGCTTTCGTTTTCTTCTTTTTAACTTTCC
ATTCGGAGTTTTTGTATCTTGTTTCATAGTTTGTCCCAGGATTAGAATGATTAGGCATCGAACCTTCAAG
AATTTGATTGAATAAAACATCTTCATTCTTAAGATATGAAGATAATCTTCAAAAGGCCCCTGGGAATCTG
AAAGAAGAGAAGCAGGCCCATTTATATGGGAAAGAACAATAGTATTTCTTATATAGGCCCATTTAAGTTG
AAAACAATCTTCAAAAGTCCCACATCGCTTAGATAAGAAAACGAAGCTGAGTTTATATACAGCTAGAGTC
GAAGTAGTGATTAGAGGCAGGTGCCGCTACAGGGCGCGTCCCATTCGCCATTCAGGCTGCGCAACTGTTG
GGAAGGGCGATCGGTGCGGGCCTCTTCGCTATTACGCCAGCTGGCGAAAGGGGGATGTGCTGCAAGGCGA
TTAAGTTGGGTAACGCCAGGGTTTTCCCAGTCACGACGTTGTAAAACGACGGCCAGTGAGCGCGCGTAAT
ACGACTCACTATAGGGCGAATTGGGTACCGGGCCCCCCCTCGAGGTCCTCCAGCTTTTGTTCCCTTTAGT
GAGGGTTAATTGCGCGCTTGGCGTAATCATGGTCATAGCTGTTTCCTGTGTGAAATTGTTATCCGCTCAC
AATTCCACACAACATACGAGCCGGAAGCATAAAGTGTAAAGCCTGGGGTGCCTAATGAGTGAGCTAACTC
ACATTAATTGCGTTGCGCTCACTGCCCGCTTTCCACCTGCGGTCGTTTTAGAGCTAGAAATAGCAAGTTA
AAATAAGGCTAGTCCGTTATCAACTTGAAAAAGTGGCACCGAGTCGGTGCTTTTTTTCCCGGTGGCACTG
GCCGTCGTTTTACAACGTCGTGACTGGGAAAACCCTGGCGTTACCCAACTTAATCGCCTTGCAGCACATC
CCCCTTTCGCCAGCTGGCGTAATAGCGAAGAGGCCCGCACCGATCGCCCTTCCCAACAGTTGCGCAGCCT
GAATGGCGAATGCTAGAGCAGCTTGAGCTTGGATCAGATTGTCGTTTCCCGCCTTCAGTTTAAACTATCA
GTGTTTGACAGGATATATTGGCGGGTAAACCTAAGAGAAAAGAGCGTTTATTAGAATAATCGGATATTTA
AAAGGGCGTGAAAAGGTTTATCCGTTCGTCCATTTGTATGTGCATGCCAACCACAGGGTTCCCCTCGGGA
TCAAAGTACTTTGATCCAACCCCTCCGCTGCTATAGTGCAGTCGGCTTCTGACGTTCAGTGCAGCCGTCT
TCTGAAAACGACATGTCGCACAAGTCCTAAGTTACGCGACAGGCTGCCGCCCTGCCCTTTTCCTGGCGTT
TTCTTGTCGCGTGTTTTAGTCGCATAAAGTAGAATACTTGCGACTAGAACCGGAGACATTACGCCATGAA
CAAGAGCGCCGCCGCTGGCCTGCTGGGCTATGCCCGCGTCAGCACCGACGACCAGGACTTGACCAACCAA
CGGGCCGAACTGCACGCGGCCGGCTGCACCAAGCTGTTTTCCGAGAAGATCACCGGCACCAGGCGCGACC
GCCCGGAGCTGGCCAGGATGCTTGACCACCTACGCCCTGGCGACGTTGTGACAGTGACCAGGCTAGACCG
CCTGGCCCGCAGCACCCGCGACCTACTGGACATTGCCGAGCGCATCCAGGAGGCCGGCGCGGGCCTGCGT
AGCCTGGCAGAGCCGTGGGCCGACACCACCACGCCGGCCGGCCGCATGGTGTTGACCGTGTTCGCCGGCA
TTGCCGAGTTCGAGCGTTCCCTAATCATCGACCGCACCCGGAGCGGGCGCGAGGCCGCCAAGGCCCGAGG
CGTGAAGTTTGGCCCCCGCCCTACCCTCACCCCGGCACAGATCGCGCACGCCCGCGAGCTGATCGACCAG
GAAGGCCGCACCGTGAAAGAGGCGGCTGCACTGCTTGGCGTGCATCGCTCGACCCTGTACCGCGCACTTG
AGCGCAGCGAGGAAGTGACGCCCACCGAGGCCAGGCGGCGCGGTGCCTTCCGTGAGGACGCATTGACCGA
GGCCGACGCCCTGGCGGCCGCCGAGAATGAACGCCAAGAGGAACAAGCATGAAACCGCACCAGGACGGCC
AGGACGAACCGTTTTTCATTACCGAAGAGATCGAGGCGGAGATGATCGCGGCCGGGTACGTGTTCGAGCC
GCCCGCGCACGTCTCAACCGTGCGGCTGCATGAAATCCTGGCCGGTTTGTCTGATGCCAAGCTGGCGGCC
TGGCCGGCCAGCTTGGCCGCTGAAGAAACCGAGCGCCGCCGTCTAAAAAGGTGATGTGTATTTGAGTAAA
ACAGCTTGCGTCATGCGGTCGCTGCGTATATGATGCGATGAGTAAATAAACAAATACGCAAGGGGAACGC
ATGAAGGTTATCGCTGTACTTAACCAGAAAGGCGGGTCAGGCAAGACGACCATCGCAACCCATCTAGCCC
GCGCCCTGCAACTCGCCGGGGCCGATGTTCTGTTAGTCGATTCCGATCCCCAGGGCAGTGCCCGCGATTG
GGCGGCCGTGCGGGAAGATCAACCGCTAACCGTTGTCGGCATCGACCGCCCGACGATTGACCGCGACGTG
AAGGCCATCGGCCGGCGCGACTTCGTAGTGATCGACGGAGCGCCCCAGGCGGCGGACTTGGCTGTGTCCG
CGATCAAGGCAGCCGACTTCGTGCTGATTCCGGTGCAGCCAAGCCCTTACGACATATGGGCCACCGCCGA
CCTGGTGGAGCTGGTTAAGCAGCGCATTGAGGTCACGGATGGAAGGCTACAAGCGGCCTTTGTCGTGTCG
CGGGCGATCAAAGGCACGCGCATCGGCGGTGAGGTTGCCGAGGCGCTGGCCGGGTACGAGCTGCCCATTC
TTGAGTCCCGTATCACGCAGCGCGTGAGCTACCCAGGCACTGCCGCCGCCGGCACAACCGTTCTTGAATC
AGAACCCGAGGGCGACGCTGCCCGCGAGGTCCAGGCGCTGGCCGCTGAAATTAAATCAAAACTCATTTGA
GTTAATGAGGTAAAGAGAAAATGAGCAAAAGCACAAACACGCTAAGTGCCGGCCGTCCGAGCGCACGCAG
CAGCAAGGCTGCAACGTTGGCCAGCCTGGCAGACACGCCAGCCATGAAGCGGGTCAACTTTCAGTTGCCG
GCGGAGGATCACACCAAGCTGAAGATGTACGCGGTACGCCAAGGCAAGACCATTACCGAGCTGCTATCTG
AATACATCGCGCAGCTACCAGAGTAAATGAGCAAATGAATAAATGAGTAGATGAATTTTAGCGGCTAAAG
GAGGCGGCATGGAAAATCAAGAACAACCAGGCACCGACGCCGTGGAATGCCCCATGTGTGGAGGAACGGG
CGGTTGGCCAGGCGTAAGCGGCTGGGTTGCCTGCCGGCCCTGCAATGGCACTGGAACCCCCAAGCCCGAG
GAATCGGCGTGAGCGGTCGCAAACCATCCGGCCCGGTACAAATCGGCGCGGCGCTGGGTGATGACCTGGT
GGAGAAGTTGAAGGCCGCGCAGGCCGCCCAGCGGCAACGCATCGAGGCAGAAGCACGCCCCGGTGAATCG
TGGCAAGCGGCCGCTGATCGAATCCGCAAAGAATCCCGGCAACCGCCGGCAGCCGGTGCGCCGTCGATTA
GGAAGCCGCCCAAGGGCGACGAGCAACCAGATTTTTTCGTTCCGATGCTCTATGACGTGGGCACCCGCGA
TAGTCGCAGCATCATGGACGTGGCCGTTTTCCGTCTGTCGAAGCGTGACCGACGAGCTGGCGAGGTGATC
CGCTACGAGCTTCCAGACGGGCACGTAGAGGTTTCCGCAGGGCCGGCCGGCATGGCCAGTGTGTGGGATT
ACGACCTGGTACTGATGGCGGTTTCCCATCTAACCGAATCCATGAACCGATACCGGGAAGGGAAGGGAGA
CAAGCCCGGCCGCGTGTTCCGTCCACACGTTGCGGACGTACTCAAGTTCTGCCGGCGAGCCGATGGCGGA
AAGCAGAAAGACGACCTGGTAGAAACCTGCATTCGGTTAAACACCACGCACGTTGCCATGCAGCGTACGA
AGAAGGCCAAGAACGGCCGCCTGGTGACGGTATCCGAGGGTGAAGCCTTGATTAGCCGCTACAAGATCGT
AAAGAGCGAAACCGGGCGGCCGGAGTACATCGAGATCGAGCTAGCTGATTGGATGTACCGCGAGATCACA
GAAGGCAAGAACCCGGACGTGCTGACGGTTCACCCCGATTACTTTTTGATCGATCCCGGCATCGGCCGTT
TTCTCTACCGCCTGGCACGCCGCGCCGCAGGCAAGGCAGAAGCCAGATGGTTGTTCAAGACGATCTACGA
ACGCAGTGGCAGCGCCGGAGAGTTCAAGAAGTTCTGTTTCACCGTGCGCAAGCTGATCGGGTCAAATGAC
CTGCCGGAGTACGATTTGAAGGAGGAGGCGGGGCAGGCTGGCCCGATCCTAGTCATGCGCTACCGCAACC
TGATCGAGGGCGAAGCATCCGCCGGTTCCTAATGTACGGAGCAGATGCTAGGGCAAATTGCCCTAGCAGG
GGAAAAAGGTCGAAAAGGTCTCTTTCCTGTGGATAGCACGTACATTGGGAACCCAAAGCCGTACATTGGG
AACCGGAACCCGTACATTGGGAACCCAAAGCCGTACATTGGGAACCGGTCACACATGTAAGTGACTGATA
TAAAAGAGAAAAAAGGCGATTTTTCCGCCTAAAACTCTTTAAAACTTATTAAAACTCTTAAAACCCGCCT
GGCCTGTGCATAACTGTCTGGCCAGCGCACAGCCGAAGAGCTGCAAAAAGCGCCTACCCTTCGGTCGCTG
CGCTCCCTACGCCCCGCCGCTTCGCGTCGGCCTATCGCGGCCGCTGGCCGCTCAAAAATGGCTGGCCTAC
GGCCAGGCAATCTACCAGGGCGCGGACAAGCCGCGCCGTCGCCACTCGACCGCCGGCGCCCACATCAAGG
CACCCTGCCTCGCGCGTTTCGGTGATGACGGTGAAAACCTCTGACACATGCAGCTCCCGGAGACGGTCAC
AGCTTGTCTGTAAGCGGATGCCGGGAGCAGACAAGCCCGTCAGGGCGCGTCAGCGGGTGTTGGCGGGTGT
CGGGGCGCAGCCATGACCCAGTCACGTAGCGATAGCGGAGTGTATACTGGCTTAACTATGCGGCATCAGA
GCAGATTGTACTGAGAGTGCACCATATGCGGTGTGAAATACCGCACAGATGCGTAAGGAGAAAATACCGC
ATCAGGCGCTCTTCCGCTTCCTCGCTCACTGACTCGCTGCGCTCGGTCGTTCGGCTGCGGCGAGCGGTAT
CAGCTCACTCAAAGGCGGTAATACGGTTATCCACAGAATCAGGGGATAACGCAGGAAAGAACATGTGAGC
AAAAGGCCAGCAAAAGGCCAGGAACCGTAAAAAGGCCGCGTTGCTGGCGTTTTTCCATAGGCTCCGCCCC
CCTGACGAGCATCACAAAAATCGACGCTCAAGTCAGAGGTGGCGAAACCCGACAGGACTATAAAGATACC
AGGCGTTTCCCCCTGGAAGCTCCCTCGTGCGCTCTCCTGTTCCGACCCTGCCGCTTACCGGATACCTGTC
CGCCTTTCTCCCTTCGGGAAGCGTGGCGCTTTCTCATAGCTCACGCTGTAGGTATCTCAGTTCGGTGTAG
GTCGTTCGCTCCAAGCTGGGCTGTGTGCACGAACCCCCCGTTCAGCCCGACCGCTGCGCCTTATCCGGTA
ACTATCGTCTTGAGTCCAACCCGGTAAGACACGACTTATCGCCACTGGCAGCAGCCACTGGTAACAGGAT
TAGCAGAGCGAGGTAT
